>Addgene plasmid #115885 | pAPM-D4 miR30-SUV39h2 ts3 | addgene full sequence | sequence record 232841 | Addgene NGS Result
AATCTGCTTAGGGTTAGGCGTTTTGCGCTGCTTCGCGATGTACGGGCCAGATATACGCGCTGTGGAATGT
GTGTCAGTTAGGGTGTGGAAAGTCCCCAGGCTCCCCAGCAGGCAGAAGTATGCAAAGCATGCATCTCAAT
TAGTCAGCAACCAGGTGTGGAAAGTCCCCAGGCTCCCCAGCAGGCAGAAGTATGCAAAGCATGCATCTCA
ATTAGTCAGCAACCATAGTCCCGCCCCTAACTCCGCCCATCCCGCCCCTAACTCCGCCCAGTTCCGCCCA
TTCTCCGCCCCATGGCTGACTAATTTTTTTTATTTATGCAGAGGCCGAGGCCGCCTCTGCCTCTGAGCTA
TTCCAGAAGTAGTGAGGAGGCTTTTTTGGAGGCCTAGGCTTTTGCAAAAAGCTCGCGTTGACATTGATTA
TTGACTAGTTATTAATAGTAATCAATTACGGGGTCATTAGTTCCTAGCCCATATATGGAGTTCCGCGTTA
CATAACTTACGGTAAATGGCCCGCCTGGCTGACCGCCCAACGACCCCCGCCCATTGACGTCAATAATGAC
GTATGTTCCCATAGTAACGCCAATAGGGACTTTCCATTGACGTCAATGGGTGGAGTATTTACGGTAAACT
GCCCACTTGGCAGTACATCAAGTGTATCATATGCCAAGTACGCCCCCTATTGACGTCAATGACGGTAAAT
GGCCCGCCTGGCATTATGCCCAGTACATGACCTTATGGGACTTTCCTACTTGGCAGTACATCTACGTATT
AGTCATCGCTATTACCATGGTGATGCGGTTTTGGCAGTACATCAATGGGCGTGGATAGCGGTTTGACTCA
CGGGGATTTCCAAGTCTCCACCCCATTGACGTCAATGGGAGTTTGTTTTGGCACCAAAATCAACGGGACT
TTCCAAAATGTCGTAACAACTCCGCCCCATTGACGCAAATGGGCGGTAGGCGTGTACGGTGGGAGGTCTA
TATAAGCAGCGCGTTTTGCCTGTACTGGGTCTCTCTGGTTAGACCAGATCTGAGCCTGGGAGCTCTCTGG
CTAACTAGGGAACCCACTGCTTAAGCCTCAATAAAGCTTGCCTTGAGTGCTTCAAGTAGTGTGTGCCCGT
CTGTTGTGTGACTCTGGTAACTAGAGATCCCTCAGACCCTTTTAGTCAGTGTGGAAAATCTCTAGCAGTG
GCGCCCGAACAGGGACTTGAAAGCGAAAGGGAAACCAGAGGAGCTCTCTCGACGCAGGACTCGGCTTGCT
GAAGCGCGCACGGCAAGAGGCGAGGGGCGGCGACTGGTGAGTACGCCAAAAATTTTGACTAGCGGAGGCT
AGAAGGAGAGAGATGGGTGCGAGAGCGTCAGTATTAAGCGGGGGAGAATTAGATCGCGATGGGAAAAAAT
TCGGTTAAGGCCAGGGGGAAAGAAAAAATATAAATTAAAACATATAGTATGGGCAAGCAGGGAGCTAGAA
CGATTCGCAGTTAATCCTGGCCTGTTAGAAACATCAGAAGGCTGTAGACAAATACTGGGACAGCTACAAC
CATCCCTTCAGACAGGATCAGAAGAACTTAGATCATTATATAATACAGTAGCAACCCTCTATTGTGTGCA
TCAAAGGATAGAGATAAAAGACACCAAGGAAGCTTTAGACAAGATAGAGGAAGAGCAAAACAAAAGTAAG
ACCACCGCACAGCAAGCGGCCGGCCGCTGATCTTCAGACCTGGAGGAGGAGATATGAGGGACAATTGGAG
AAGTGAATTATATAAATATAAAGTAGTAAAAATTGAACCATTAGGAGTAGCACCCACCAAGGCAAAGAGA
AGAGTGGTGCAGAGAGAAAAAAGAGCAGTGGGAATAGGAGCTTTGTTCCTTGGGTTCTTGGGAGCAGCAG
GAAGCACTATGGGCGCAGCGTCAATGACGCTGACGGTACAGGCCAGACAATTATTGTCTGGTATAGTGCA
GCAGCAGAACAATTTGCTGAGGGCTATTGAGGCGCAACAGCATCTGTTGCAACTCACAGTCTGGGGCATC
AAGCAGCTCCAGGCAAGAATCCTGGCTGTGGAAAGATACCTAAAGGATCAACAGCTCCTGGGGATTTGGG
GTTGCTCTGGAAAACTCATTTGCACCACTGCTGTGCCTTGGAATGCTAGTTGGAGTAATAAATCTCTGGA
ACAGATTTGGAATCACACGACCTGGATGGAGTGGGACAGAGAAATTAACAATTACACAAGCTTAATACAC
TCCTTAATTGAAGAATCGCAAAACCAGCAAGAAAAGAATGAACAAGAATTATTGGAATTAGATAAATGGG
CAAGTTTGTGGAATTGGTTTAACATAACAAATTGGCTGTGGTATATAAAATTATTCATAATGATAGTAGG
AGGCTTGGTAGGTTTAAGAATAGTTTTTGCTGTACTTTCTATAGTGAATAGAGTTAGGCAGGGATATTCA
CCATTATCGTTTCAGACCCACCTCCCAACCCCGAGGGGACCCGACAGGCCCGAAGGAATAGAAGAAGAAG
GTGGAGAGAGAGACAGAGACAGATCCATTCGATTAGTGAACGGATCGGCACTGCGTGCGCCAATTCTGCA
GACAAATGGCAGTATTCATCCACAATTTTAAAAGAAAAGGGGGGATTGGGGGGTACAGTGCAGGGGAAAG
AATAGTAGACATAATAGCAACAGACATACAAACTAAAGAATTACAAAAACAAATTACAAAAATTCAAAAT
TTTCGGGTTTATTACAGGGACAGCAGAGATCCAGTTTGGTTAATTAACTGCAGCCCCGATAAAATAAAAG
ATTTTATTTAGTCTCCAGAAAAAGGGGGGAATGAAAGACCCCACCTGTAGGTTTGGCAAGCTAGCTGCAG
TAACGCCATTTTGCAAGGCATGGAAAAATACCAAACCAAGAATAGAGAAGTTCAGATCAAGGGCGGGTAC
ATGAAAATAGCTAACGTTGGGCCAAACAGGATATCTGCGGTGAGCAGTTTCGGCCCCGGCCCGGGGCCAA
GAACAGATGGTCACCGCAGTTTCGGCCCCGGCCCGAGGCCAAGAACAGATGGTCCCCAGATATGGCCCAA
CCCTCAGCAGTTTCTTAAGACCCATCAGATGTTTCCAGGCTCCCCCAAGGACCTGAAATGACCCTGCGCC
TTATTTGAATTAACCAATCAGCCTGCTTCTCGCTTCTGTTCGCGCGCTTCTGCTTCCCGAGCTCTATAAA
AGAGCTCACAACCCCTCACTCGGCGCGCCAGTCCTCCGACAGACTGAGTCGCCCGGGGGTCTAGAACGCG
TGCCGCCATGACCGAATACAAACCTACCGTGAGGCTGGCTACAAGAGATGATGTCCCAAGGGCTGTGAGA
ACACTGGCCGCCGCTTTTGCCGATTACCCTGCCACACGCCACACTGTGGACCCAGATCGGCATATCGAGA
GAGTGACTGAGCTGCAGGAACTGTTCCTGACCCGAGTGGGCCTGGACATTGGGAAGGTCTGGGTCGCAGA
CGATGGAGCAGCTGTGGCTGTCTGGACCACACCAGAGAGCGTGGAAGCCGGAGCTGTCTTTGCAGAGATC
GGCCCTAGAATGGCAGAACTGAGCGGCTCCAGGCTGGCAGCACAGCAGCAGATGGAGGGACTGCTGGCCC
CACACAGGCCTAAGGAACCAGCATGGTTCCTGGCTACCGTGGGGGTCTCTCCTGACCATCAGGGCAAAGG
ACTGGGAAGTGCTGTGGTCCTGCCAGGAGTGGAGGCTGCAGAACGAGCTGGAGTCCCTGCATTTCTGGAG
ACCTCTGCTCCACGAAACCTGCCCTTCTATGAACGGCTGGGCTTTACTGTGACCGCAGATGTGGAGGTCC
CCGAAGGACCTAGGACCTGGTGCATGACACGCAAACCCGGCGCCTGAGCGATCGCCGCGGCCGCCTTCTT
AACCCAACAGAAGGCTCGAGAAGGTATATTGCTGTTGACAGTGAGCGCAAGCGTTAAGCTGATAATGTAT
AGTGAAGCCACAGATGTATACATTATCAGCTTAACGCTTTTGCCTACTGCCTCGGACTTCAAGGGGCTAG
AATTCGGCAGCTGTAGATCTTAGCCACTTTTTAAAAGAAAAGGGGGGACTGGAAGGGCTAACTGCATCCG
GACTGTACTGGGTCTCTCTGGTTAGACCAGATCTGAGCCTGGGAGCTCTCTGGCTAACTAGGGAACCCAC
TGCTTAAGCCTCAATAAAGCTTGCCTTGAGTGCTTCAAGTAGTGTGTGCCCGTCTGTTGTGTGACTCTGG
TAACTAGAGATCCCTCAGACCCTTTTAGTCAGTGTGGAAAATCTCTAGCAGGGCCCGTTTCATGTGAGCA
AAAGGCCAGCAAAAGGCCAGGAACCGTAAAAAGGCCGCGTTGCTGGCGTTTTTCCATAGGCTCCGCCCCC
CTGACGAGCATCACAAAAATCGACGCTCAAGTCAGAGGTGGCGAAACCCGACAGGACTATAAAGATACCA
GGCGTTTCCCCCTGGAAGCTCCCTCGTGCGCTCTCCTGTTCCGACCCTGCCGCTTACCGGATACCTGTCC
GCCTTTCTCCCTTCGGGAAGCGTGGCGCTTTCTCATAGCTCACGCTGTAGGTATCTCAGTTCGGTGTAGG
TCGTTCGCTCCAAGCTGGGCTGTGTGCACGAACCCCCCGTTCAGCCCGACCGCTGCGCCTTATCCGGTAA
CTATCGTCTTGAGTCCAACCCGGTAAGACACGACTTATCGCCACTGGCAGCAGCCACTGGTAACAGGATT
AGCAGAGCGAGGTATGTAGGCGGTGCTACAGAGTTCTTGAAGTGGTGGCCTAACTACGGCTACACTAGAA
GAACAGTATTTGGTATCTGCGCTCTGCTGAAGCCAGTTACCTTCGGAAAAAGAGTTGGTAGCTCTTGATC
CGGCAAACAAACCACCGCTGGTAGCGGTGGTTTTTTTGTTTGCAAGCAGCAGATTACGCGCAGAAAAAAA
GGATCTCAAGAAGATCCTTTGATCTTTTCTACGGGGTCTGACGCTCAGTGGAACGAAAACTCACGTTAAG
GGATTTTGGTCATGAGATTATCAAAAAGGATCTTCACCTAGATCCTTTTAAATTAAAAATGAAGTTTTAA
ATCAATCTAAAGTATATATGAGTAAACTTGGTCTGACAGTTACCAATGCTTAATCAGTGAGGCACCTATC
TCAGCGATCTGTCTATTTCGTTCATCCATAGTTGCCTGACTCCCCGTCGTGTAGATAACTACGATACGGG
AGGGCTTACCATCTGGCCCCAGTGCTGCAATGATACCGCGAGACCCACGCTCACCGGCTCCAGATTTATC
AGCAATAAACCAGCCAGCCGGAAGGGCCGAGCGCAGAAGTGGTCCTGCAACTTTATCCGCCTCCATCCAG
TCTATTAATTGTTGCCGGGAAGCTAGAGTAAGTAGTTCGCCAGTTAATAGTTTGCGCAACGTTGTTGCCA
TTGCTACAGGCATCGTGGTGTCACGCTCGTCGTTTGGTATGGCTTCATTCAGCTCCGGTTCCCAACGATC
AAGGCGAGTTACATGATCCCCCATGTTGTGCAAAAAAGCGGTTAGCTCCTTCGGTCCTCCGATCGTTGTC
AGAAGTAAGTTGGCCGCAGTGTTATCACTCATGGTTATGGCAGCACTGCATAATTCTCTTACTGTCATGC
CATCCGTAAGATGCTTTTCTGTGACTGGTGAGTACTCAACCAAGTCATTCTGAGAATAGTGTATGCGGCG
ACCGAGTTGCTCTTGCCCGGCGTCAATACGGGATAATACCGCGCCACATAGCAGAACTTTAAAAGTGCTC
ATCATTGGAAAACGTTCTTCGGGGCGAAAACTCTCAAGGATCTTACCGCTGTTGAGATCCAGTTCGATGT
AACCCACTCGTGCACCCAACTGATCTTCAGCATCTTTTACTTTCACCAGCGTTTCTGGGTGAGCAAAAAC
AGGAAGGCAAAATGCCGCAAAAAAGGGAATAAGGGCGACACGGAAATGTTGAATACTCATACTCTTCCTT
TTTCAATATTATTGAAGCATTTATCAGGGTTATTGTCTCATGAGCGGATACATATTTGAATGTATTTAGA
AAAATAAACAAATAGGGGTTCCGCGCACATTTCCCCGAAAAGTGCCACCTGACGTCGACGGATCGGGAGA
TCTCCCGATCCCCTATGGTGCACTCTCAGTACAATCTGCTCTGATGCCGCATAGTTAAGCCAGTATCTGC
TCCCTGCTTGTGTGTTGGAGGTCGCTGAGTAGTGCGCGAGCAAAATTTAAGCTACAACAAGGCAAGGCTT
GACCGACAATTGCATGAAG
Features (pLannotate 1.2.2; 19 found; start..end, strand, type, name):
     69..398     +  promoter       SV40 promoter: SV40 enhancer and early promoter
    486..789     +  enhancer       CMV enhancer: human cytomegalovirus immediate early enhancer
    790..989     +  promoter       CMV promoter: human cytomegalovirus (CMV) immediate early promoter
   1007..1187    +  LTR            5' LTR (truncated): truncated 5' long terminal repeat (LTR) from HIV-1
   1234..1359    +  misc_feature   HIV-1 Ψ: packaging signal of human immunodeficiency virus type 1
   1343..1681    +  CDS            HIV-1 gag (fragment): gag protein from human immunodeficiency virus 1; gag
   1856..2089    +  misc_feature   RRE: The Rev response element (RRE) of HIV-1 allows for Rev-dependent mRNA export from the nucleus to the cytoplasm.
   2466..2566    +  CDS            Rev (fragment): human immunodeficiency virus 1 (HIV-1) Rev protein; rev; enhances nuclear export of unspliced and incompletely spliced viral mRNAs
   2616..2733    +  misc_feature   cPPT/CTS: central polypurine tract and central termination sequence of HIV-1
   2870..3277    +  promoter       SFFV promoter: spleen focus-forming virus long terminal repeat (LTR) promoter
   3298..3894    +  CDS            pac: PUAC_STRAD - Protein predicted: Swiss-Prot protein existence level 4. Detoxification of puromycin. From Streptomyces alboniger.
   3919..3964    +  ncRNA          5' miR-30a (fragment): sequence upstream of the 71-nt precursor of the human miR-30a microRNA (Zeng et al., 2002) miRNA
   4034..4059    +  ncRNA          3' miR-30a (fragment): sequence downstream of the 71-nt precursor of the human miR-30a microRNA (Zeng et al., 2002) miRNA
   4089..4108    +  misc_feature   cPPT/CTS (fragment): central polypurine tract and central termination sequence of HIV-1
   4140..4320    +  LTR            5' LTR (truncated): truncated 5' long terminal repeat (LTR) from HIV-1
   4391..4979    -  rep_origin     ori: high-copy-number ColE1/pMB1/pBR322/pUC origin of replication
   5150..6010    -  CDS            AmpR: β-lactamase; bla; confers resistance to ampicillin, carbenicillin, and related antibiotics
   6011..6115    -  promoter       AmpR promoter: bla
   6174..6226    -  misc_feature   bom (fragment): basis of mobility region from pBR322
