[The description below was written by a language model from this plasmid's Addgene catalogue record and pLannotate feature annotations shown in this document.]
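Description:
pAPM-D4 miR30-SUV39h2 ts3 is a compact (about 6.3 kb) HIV-1-based lentiviral transfer vector for knocking down human SUV39H2 (KMT1B), a histone methyltransferase gene, using a microRNA-embedded shRNA. It is maintained in bacteria through a high-copy ColE1/pUC-type origin and an ampicillin resistance gene (β-lactamase with its own promoter). The record lists a recombination-stable E. coli strain as host, as is common for plasmids carrying repeated LTR sequences.

The viral genome is transcribed in packaging cells from a CMV enhancer/promoter fused to a truncated 5' LTR, an arrangement that makes genomic RNA production independent of Tat. An SV40 enhancer/early promoter element is also annotated upstream. Downstream lie the Ψ packaging signal with an adjoining gag fragment, the Rev response element for nuclear export of the unspliced RNA, and the cPPT/CTS, which aids nuclear import of the reverse-transcribed genome. The payload is a single SFFV promoter-driven transcript that first encodes puromycin N-acetyltransferase (pac) and then carries human miR-30a 5' and 3' flanking sequences around the SUV39H2-targeting hairpin ("ts3", presumably one of several target sites). Because drug marker and hairpin share one Pol II transcript, puromycin selection enriches for cells expressing the shRNA, which is processed through the endogenous microRNA pathway. The 3' end is annotated as a second truncated LTR. No WPRE is annotated.

The associated publication concerns transcriptional repression of proviruses by the HUSH complex and its counteraction by primate immunodeficiency virus Vpx and Vpr, so the vector fits stable loss-of-function studies in transduced human cells. The cloning sites used for the insert are not recorded.
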