Addgene plasmid #115885: pAPM-D4 miR30-SUV39h2 ts3
Purpose: SUV39h2 knockdown
Depositing lab: Jeremy Luban. Depositing organization: University of Massachusetts, Worcester. Publication: Primate immunodeficiency virus proteins Vpx and Vpr counteract transcriptional repression of proviruses by the HUSH complex. Yurkovetskiy L, Guney MH, Kim K, Goh SL, McCauley S, Dauphin A, Diehl WE, Luban J. Nat Microbiol. 2018 Dec;3(12):1354-1361. doi: 10.1038/s41564-018-0256-x. Epub 2018 Oct 8. PubMed 30297740.
Backbone
  Vector backbone: pAPM-D4-mir30
  Vector type: Lentiviral
  Selectable markers: Puromycin
Growth in bacteria
  Bacterial resistance: Ampicillin, 100 μg/mL
  Growth temperature: 30°C
  Growth strain: NEB Stable
  Copy number: High Copy
Gene/Insert
  Gene/Insert name: SUV39h2 shRNA
  gRNA/shRNA sequence: ACATTATCAGCTTAACGCT
  Species: H. sapiens (human)
  Entrez Gene: SUV39H2 (a.k.a. KMT1B)
  Promoter: SFFV
  Cloning method: Restriction Enzyme; 5′ cloning site Unknown (unknown if destroyed); 3′ cloning site Unknown (unknown if destroyed)
Terms and licenses: Academic/Nonprofit Terms; Industry Terms: Not Available to Industry
Depositor comments: PuroR . Please visit https://www.biorxiv.org/content/early/2018/04/03/293001 for bioRxiv preprint.
How to cite: pAPM-D4 miR30-SUV39h2 ts3 was a gift from Jeremy Luban (Addgene plasmid # 115885 ; http://n2t.net/addgene:115885 ; RRID:Addgene_115885)
